Addgene plasmid #176004: Halo-WIPI2B R108E
Purpose: Expresses WIPI2B (R108E) fused to Halo in mammalian cells
Depositing lab: Erika Holzbaur. Depositing organization: University of Pennsylvania. Publication: Expression of WIPI2B counteracts age-related decline in autophagosome biogenesis in neurons. Stavoe AK, Gopal PP, Gubas A, Tooze SA, Holzbaur EL. Elife. 2019 Jul 16;8. pii: 44219. doi: 10.7554/eLife.44219. PubMed 31309927.
Backbone
  Vector backbone: pHTN
  Backbone manufacturer: Promega
  Backbone size w/o insert (bp): 6143
  Total vector size (bp): 7410
  Vector type: Mammalian Expression
Growth in bacteria
  Bacterial resistance: Ampicillin, 100 μg/mL
  Growth temperature: 37°C
  Growth strain: DH5alpha
  Copy number: Unknown
Gene/Insert
  Gene/Insert name: WIPI2B (R108E)
  Species: H. sapiens (human)
  Mutation: Arginine 108 to Glutamate
  Entrez Gene: WIPI2 (a.k.a. ATG18B, Atg21, CGI-50, IDDSSA, WIPI-2)
  Promoter: CMV
  Tag / fusion protein: HaloTag (N terminal on backbone)
  Cloning method: Restriction Enzyme; 5′ cloning site EcoRI (not destroyed); 3′ cloning site NotI (not destroyed)
  Sequencing primers: 5′ cctgatcggcagcgagatcg
Resource information
  A portion of this plasmid was derived from a plasmid made by: Sharon Tooze, Francis Crick Institute, UK
Terms and licenses: Academic/Nonprofit Terms; Industry Terms: Not Available to Industry
How to cite: Halo-WIPI2B R108E was a gift from Erika Holzbaur (Addgene plasmid # 176004 ; http://n2t.net/addgene:176004 ; RRID:Addgene_176004)
