[The description below was written by a language model from this plasmid's Addgene catalogue record and pLannotate feature annotations shown in this document.]
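Description:
Halo-WIPI2B R108E is a mammalian expression plasmid of about 7.4 kb built on the Promega pHTN backbone, which supplies an N-terminal HaloTag. It is propagated in E. coli through a high-copy ColE1/pUC-type origin with ampicillin selection from a β-lactamase cassette, and a ColE1 cer site is present that helps keep the plasmid monomeric. A separate SV40 early promoter drives a neomycin phosphotransferase gene followed by a synthetic poly(A) signal, which would permit G418 selection of transfected mammalian cells.

The expression unit consists of the CMV immediate early enhancer and promoter, a chimeric β-globin/immunoglobulin intron that improves transcript processing, and a T7 promoter that allows in vitro transcription. These elements precede an open reading frame encoding HaloTag, a TEV protease cleavage site and human WIPI2B, cloned between EcoRI and NotI and terminated by an SV40 polyadenylation signal. The automated annotation labels the insert by its closest match to the rat Wipi2 protein, but the catalogue lists it as human. WIPI2 is a phosphatidylinositol 3-phosphate-binding component of the autophagy machinery that acts early in autophagosome formation. This version carries an arginine-to-glutamate substitution at position 108, although the record does not state the functional consequence of the change.

HaloTag is a modified dehalogenase that binds chloroalkane ligands covalently, so the fusion can be labelled with fluorescent ligands for imaging or captured on resin. The TEV site allows the tag to be removed. The associated publication concerns WIPI2B and age-related decline in autophagosome biogenesis in neurons, which suggests use of this construct as a mutant comparison to wild-type WIPI2B in that setting.
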