Features (pLannotate 1.2.2; 21 found; start..end, strand, type, name):
    152..529     +  enhancer       CMV enhancer: human cytomegalovirus immediate early enhancer
    531..730     +  promoter       CMV promoter: human cytomegalovirus (CMV) immediate early promoter
    869..1001    +  intron         chimeric intron: chimera between introns from human β-globin and immunoglobulin heavy chain genes
   1045..1063    +  promoter       T7 promoter: promoter for bacteriophage T7 RNA polymerase
   1079..1969    +  CDS            HaloTag®: modified bacterial dehalogenase that forms covalent bonds with chloroalkane derivatives
   1982..2002    +  CDS            TEV site: tobacco etch virus (TEV) protease recognition and cleavage site
   2033..3340    +  CDS            Wipi2: WIPI2_RAT - Experimental evidence at protein level: Swiss-Prot protein existence level 1. Component of the autophagy machinery that controls the major intracellular degradation process by which cytoplasmic materials are packaged into autophagosomes and delivered to lysosomes for degradation. Involved in an early step of the formation of preautophagosomal structures. Binds and is activated by phosphatidylinositol 3-phosphate (PtdIns3P) forming on membranes of the endoplasmic reticulum upon activation of the upstream ULK1 and PI3 kinases. Mediates ER-isolation membranes contacts by interacting w
   3354..3379    +  CDS            SET1 (fragment): solubility-enhancement tag derived from T7 phage gene 10B
   3387..3403    +  terminator     T7 terminator (fragment): transcription terminator for bacteriophage T7 RNA polymerase
   3423..3544    -  polyA_signal   SV40 poly(A) signal: SV40 polyadenylation signal
   3567..3635    -  CDS            large T antigen (fragment): large T antigen from SV40 (simian virus 40)
   3640..3672    +  rep_origin     M13 ori (fragment): M13 bacteriophage origin of replication; arrow indicates direction of (+) strand synthesis
   3673..3724    -  misc_feature   bom (fragment): basis of mobility region from pBR322
   3789..4146    +  promoter       SV40 promoter: SV40 enhancer and early promoter
   4197..4988    +  CDS            neo: KKA2_KLEPN - Also known as kan, nptII. Experimental evidence at protein level: Swiss-Prot protein existence level 1. Resistance to kanamycin, neomycin, paromomycin, ribostamycin, butirosin and gentamicin B. From Klebsiella pneumoniae.
   5055..5103    +  polyA_signal   poly(A) signal: synthetic polyadenylation signal
   5124..5216    -  CDS            tnpA (fragment): TN5P_ECOLX - Also known as tnp. Experimental evidence at protein level: Swiss-Prot protein existence level 1. Mediates transposition of transposon Tn5 by a 'cut and paste' mechanism. First, the monomeric transposase binds the 19 bp inverted DNA repeats flanking the transposon. Then, dimerization of the DNA- bound transposase creates a synaptic DNA complex. After nicking of the first DNA strand, excision of the transposon proceeds through a series of intermediates. The transposase then mediates the insertion of the transposon at a new site by strand transfer. The activity of the wild- type tran
   5259..5363    +  promoter       AmpR promoter: bla
   5364..6224    +  CDS            AmpR: β-lactamase; bla; confers resistance to ampicillin, carbenicillin, and related antibiotics
   6382..6970    -  rep_origin     ori: high-copy-number ColE1/pMB1/pBR322/pUC origin of replication
   7086..7369    +  misc_feature   cer region: ColE1-derived recombination site that helps to maintain plasmids as monomers
>Addgene plasmid #176004 | Halo-WIPI2B R108E | addgene full sequence | sequence record 345367 | Addgene NGS Result
GGATCGAGATCTTCAATATTGGCCATTAGCCATATTATTCATTGGTTATATAGCATAAATCAATATTGGC
TATTGGCCATTGCATACGTTGTATCTATATCATAATATGTACATTTATATTGGCTCATGTCCAATATGAC
CGCCATGTTGGCATTGATTATTGACTAGTTATTAATAGTAATCAATTACGGGGTCATTAGTTCATAGCCC
ATATATGGAGTTCCGCGTTACATAACTTACGGTAAATGGCCCGCCTGGCTGACCGCCCAACGACCCCCGC
CCATTGACGTCAATAATGACGTATGTTCCCATAGTAACGCCAATAGGGACTTTCCATTGACGTCAATGGG
TGGAGTATTTACGGTAAACTGCCCACTTGGCAGTACATCAAGTGTATCATATGCCAAGTCCGCCCCCTAT
TGACGTCAATGACGGTAAATGGCCCGCCTGGCATTATGCCCAGTACATGACCTTACGGGACTTTCCTACT
TGGCAGTACATCTACGTATTAGTCATCGCTATTACCATGGTGATGCGGTTTTGGCAGTACACCAATGGGC
GTGGATAGCGGTTTGACTCACGGGGATTTCCAAGTCTCCACCCCATTGACGTCAATGGGAGTTTGTTTTG
GCACCAAAATCAACGGGACTTTCCAAAATGTCGTAATAACCCCGCCCCGTTGACGCAAATGGGCGGTAGG
CGTGTACGGTGGGAGGTCTATATAAGCAGAGCTGGTTTAGTGAACCGTCAGATCACTAGAAGCTTTATTG
CGGTAGTTTATCACAGTTAAATTGCTAACGCAGTCAGTGCTTCTGACACAACAGTCTCGAACTTAAGCTG
CAGAAGTTGGTCGTGAGGCACTGGGCAGGTAAGTATCAAGGTTACAAGACAGGTTTAAGGAGACCAATAG
AAACTGGGCTTGTCGAGACAGAGAAGACTCTTGCGTTTCTGATAGGCACCTATTGGTCTTACTGACATCC
ACTTTGCCTTTCTCTCCACAGGTGTCCACTCCCAGTTCAATTACAGCTCTTAAGGCTAGAGTATTAATAC
GACTCACTATAGGGCTAGCAAAGCCACCATGGCAGAAATCGGTACTGGCTTTCCATTCGACCCCCATTAT
GTGGAAGTCCTGGGCGAGCGCATGCACTACGTCGATGTTGGTCCGCGCGATGGCACCCCTGTGCTGTTCC
TGCACGGTAACCCGACCTCCTCCTACGTGTGGCGCAACATCATCCCGCATGTTGCACCGACCCATCGCTG
CATTGCTCCAGACCTGATCGGTATGGGCAAATCCGACAAACCAGACCTGGGTTATTTCTTCGACGACCAC
GTCCGCTTCATGGATGCCTTCATCGAAGCCCTGGGTCTGGAAGAGGTCGTCCTGGTCATTCACGACTGGG
GCTCCGCTCTGGGTTTCCACTGGGCCAAGCGCAATCCAGAGCGCGTCAAAGGTATTGCATTTATGGAGTT
CATCCGCCCTATCCCGACCTGGGACGAATGGCCAGAATTTGCCCGCGAGACCTTCCAGGCCTTCCGCACC
ACCGACGTCGGCCGCAAGCTGATCATCGATCAGAACGTTTTTATCGAGGGTACGCTGCCGATGGGTGTCG
TCCGCCCGCTGACTGAAGTCGAGATGGACCATTACCGCGAGCCGTTCCTGAATCCTGTTGACCGCGAGCC
ACTGTGGCGCTTCCCAAACGAGCTGCCAATCGCCGGTGAGCCAGCGAACATCGTCGCGCTGGTCGAAGAA
TACATGGACTGGCTGCACCAGTCCCCTGTCCCGAAGCTGCTGTTCTGGGGCACCCCAGGCGTTCTGATCC
CACCGGCCGAAGCCGCTCGCCTGGCCAAAAGCCTGCCTAACTGCAAGGCTGTGGACATCGGCCCGGGTCT
GAATCTGCTGCAAGAAGACAACCCGGACCTGATCGGCAGCGAGATCGCGCGCTGGCTGTCGACGCTCGAG
ATTTCCGGCGAGCCAACCACTGAGGATCTGTACTTTCAGAGCGATAACGCGATCGCTTCCGAATTCGGAT
CCATGAACCTGGCGAGCCAGAGCGGGGAGGCCGGCGCCGGCCAGCTGCTCTTCGCCAACTTCAACCAGGA
CAACACGTCCCTAGCTGTTGGTAGTAAGTCCGGTTATAAATTTTTCTCCCTTTCTTCTGTGGATAAGCTG
GAACAGATCTATGAATGCACCGATACGGAAGATGTGTGCATTGTAGAGAGATTGTTCTCCAGCAGCCTAG
TGGCCATCGTGAGCCTTAAAGCACCAAGGAAGCTAAAGGTTTGCCACTTTAAGAAGGGAACTGAGATCTG
CAACTACAGCTACTCCAACACGATTCTGGCTGTGAAGCTCAACGAGCAGAGGCTGATAGTATGCCTGGAG
GAGTCCCTGTACATCCACAACATTCGGGACATGAAGGTGCTGCATACGATCAGGGAGACGCCTCCAAACC
CTGCAGGCCTGTGTGCGCTGTCAATCAACAACGACAACTGCTACTTGGCGTACCCAGGGAGCGCGACCAT
CGGAGAGGTGCAGGTCTTCGATACCATTAATTTGAGAGCTGCAAACATGATTCCGGCTCACGACAGTCCT
TTAGCGGCACTGGCCTTTGACGCAAGTGGAACTAAACTTGCCACGGCTTCGGAGAAGGGGACCGTGATTA
GGGTATTTTCCATTCCAGAAGGACAAAAACTCTTTGAGTTTCGGAGAGGAGTAAAGAGGTGCGTGAGCAT
CTGCTCCCTGGCCTTCAGCATGGACGGCATGTTCCTCTCCGCCTCCAGCAACACTGAGACCGTGCACATC
TTCAAACTCGAGACTGTGAAAGAAAAACCCCCAGAGGAGCCCACCACCTGGACCGGGTACTTCGGGAAAG
TGCTCATGGCCTCCACCAGCTACCTGCCTTCCCAAGTGACAGAAATGTTCAACCAGGGCAGAGCCTTCGC
CACGGTCCGCCTGCCATTCTGCGGCCACAAAAACATCTGCTCGCTAGCCACAATTCAGAAGATCCCGCGG
TTGTTGGTGGGTGCCGCCGACGGGTACCTGTACATGTACAACCTGGACCCCCAGGAGGGCGGCGAGTGTG
CCCTGATGAAGCAGCACCGGCTGGACGGCAGTCTGGAAACGACCAATGAGATCTTGGACTCTGCCTCTCA
CGACTGCCCCTTAGTCACTCAGACATACGGCGCAGCTGCAGGAAAAGGTACTTACGTGCCTTCATCCCCA
ACGAGACTTGCCTACACAGACGACCTGGGTGCTGTGGGTGGCGCCTGCCTGGAGGACGAGGCCAGCGCCC
TGCGCCTGGATGAGGACAGCGAGCACCCGCCCATGATTCTTCGGACTGACTGAGCGGCCGCTTGCTGAGT
TGGCTGCTGCCACCGCTGAGCAATAACTAGCATAACCCCTTGGCCGCTTCGAGCAGACATGATAAGATAC
ATTGATGAGTTTGGACAAACCACAACTAGAATGCAGTGAAAAAAATGCTTTATTTGTGAAATTTGTGATG
CTATTGCTTTATTTGTAACCATTATAAGCTGCAATAAACAAGTTAACAACAACAATTGCATTCATTTTAT
GTTTCAGGTTCAGGGGGAGATGTGGGAGGTTTTTTTAAGCAAGTAAAACCTCTACAAATGTGGTAAAATC
GAATTTTAACAAAATATTAACGCTTACAATTTCCTGATGCGGTATTTTCTCCTTACGCATCTGTGCGGTA
TTTCACACCGCATACGCGGATCTGCGCAGCACCATGGCCTGAAATAACCTCTGAAAGAGGAACTTGGTTA
GGTACCTTCTGAGGCGGAAAGAACCAGCTGTGGAATGTGTGTCAGTTAGGGTGTGGAAAGTCCCCAGGCT
CCCCAGCAGGCAGAAGTATGCAAAGCATGCATCTCAATTAGTCAGCAACCAGGTGTGGAAAGTCCCCAGG
CTCCCCAGCAGGCAGAAGTATGCAAAGCATGCATCTCAATTAGTCAGCAACCATAGTCCCGCCCCTAACT
CCGCCCATCCCGCCCCTAACTCCGCCCAGTTCCGCCCATTCTCCGCCCCATGGCTGACTAATTTTTTTTA
TTTATGCAGAGGCCGAGGCCGCCTCGGCCTCTGAGCTATTCCAGAAGTAGTGAGGAGGCTTTTTTGGAGG
CCTAGGCTTTTGCAAAAAGCTTGATTCTTCTGACACAACAGTCTCGAACTTAAGGCTAGAGCCACCATGA
TTGAACAAGATGGATTGCACGCAGGTTCTCCGGCCGCTTGGGTGGAGAGGCTATTCGGCTATGACTGGGC
ACAACAGACAATCGGCTGCTCTGATGCCGCCGTGTTCCGGCTGTCAGCGCAGGGGCGCCCGGTTCTTTTT
GTCAAGACCGACCTGTCCGGTGCCCTGAATGAACTGCAGGACGAGGCAGCGCGGCTATCGTGGCTGGCCA
CGACGGGCGTTCCTTGCGCAGCTGTGCTCGACGTTGTCACTGAAGCGGGAAGGGACTGGCTGCTATTGGG
CGAAGTGCCGGGGCAGGATCTCCTGTCATCTCACCTTGCTCCTGCCGAGAAAGTATCCATCATGGCTGAT
GCAATGCGGCGGCTGCATACGCTTGATCCGGCTACCTGCCCATTCGACCACCAAGCGAAACATCGCATCG
AGCGAGCACGTACTCGGATGGAAGCCGGTCTTGTCGATCAGGATGATCTGGACGAAGAGCATCAGGGGCT
CGCGCCAGCCGAACTGTTCGCCAGGCTCAAGGCGCGCATGCCCGACGGCGAGGATCTCGTCGTGACCCAT
GGCGATGCCTGCTTGCCGAATATCATGGTGGAAAATGGCCGCTTTTCTGGATTCATCGACTGTGGCCGGC
TGGGTGTGGCGGACCGCTATCAGGACATAGCGTTGGCTACCCGTGATATTGCTGAAGAGCTTGGCGGCGA
ATGGGCTGACCGCTTCCTCGTGCTTTACGGTATCGCCGCTCCCGATTCGCAGCGCATCGCCTTCTATCGC
CTTCTTGACGAGTTCTTCTGAGCGGGACTCTGGGGTTCGAAATGACCGACCAAGCGACGCCCAACCTGCC
ATCACGATGGCCGCAATAAAATATCTTTATTTTCATTACATCTGTGTGTTGGTTTTTTGTGTGAATCGAT
AGCGATAAGGATCCTCTTTGCGCTTGCGTTTTCCCTTGTCCAGATAGCCCAGTAGCTGACATTCATCCGG
GGTCAGCACCGTTTCTGCGGACTGGCTTTCTACGTAATGGTTTCTTAGACGTCAGGTGGCACTTTTCGGG
GAAATGTGCGCGGAACCCCTATTTGTTTATTTTTCTAAATACATTCAAATATGTATCCGCTCATGAGACA
ATAACCCTGATAAATGCTTCAATAATATTGAAAAAGGAAGAGTATGAGTATTCAACATTTCCGTGTCGCC
CTTATTCCCTTTTTTGCGGCATTTTGCCTTCCTGTTTTTGCTCACCCAGAAACGCTGGTGAAAGTAAAAG
ATGCTGAAGATCAGTTGGGTGCACGAGTGGGTTACATCGAACTGGATCTCAACAGCGGTAAGATCCTTGA
GAGTTTTCGCCCCGAAGAACGTTTTCCAATGATGAGCACTTTCAAAGTTCTGCTATGTGGCGCGGTATTA
TCCCGTATTGACGCCGGGCAAGAGCAACTCGGTCGCCGCATACACTATTCTCAGAATGACTTGGTTGAGT
ACTCACCAGTCACAGAAAAGCATCTTACGGATGGCATGACAGTAAGAGAATTATGCAGTGCTGCCATAAC
CATGAGTGATAACACTGCGGCCAACTTACTTCTGACAACTATCGGAGGACCGAAGGAGCTAACCGCTTTT
TTGCACAACATGGGGGATCATGTAACTCGCCTTGATCGTTGGGAACCGGAGCTGAATGAAGCCATACCAA
ACGACGAGCGTGACACCACGATGCCTGTAGCAATGGCAACAACGTTGCGCAAACTATTAACTGGCGAACT
ACTTACTCTAGCTTCCCGGCAACAATTAATAGACTGGATGGAGGCGGATAAAGTTGCAGGACCACTTCTG
CGCTCGGCCCTTCCGGCTGGCTGGTTTATTGCTGATAAATCTGGAGCCGGTGAGCGTGGGTCTCGCGGTA
TCATTGCAGCACTGGGGCCAGATGGTAAGCCCTCCCGTATCGTAGTTATCTACACGACGGGGAGTCAGGC
AACTATGGATGAACGAAATAGACAGATCGCTGAGATAGGTGCCTCACTGATTAAGCATTGGTAATTCGAA
ATGACCGACCAAGCGACGCCCAACCGGTATCAGCTCACTCAAAGGCGGTAATACGGTTATCCACAGAATC
AGGGGATAACGCAGGAAAGAACATGTGAGCAAAAGGCCAGCAAAAGGCCAGGAACCGTAAAAAGGCCGCG
TTGCTGGCGTTTTTCCATAGGCTCCGCCCCCCTGACGAGCATCACAAAAATCGACGCTCAAGTCAGAGGT
GGCGAAACCCGACAGGACTATAAAGATACCAGGCGTTTCCCCCTGGAAGCTCCCTCGTGCGCTCTCCTGT
TCCGACCCTGCCGCTTACCGGATACCTGTCCGCCTTTCTCCCTTCGGGAAGCGTGGCGCTTTCTCATAGC
TCACGCTGTAGGTATCTCAGTTCGGTGTAGGTCGTTCGCTCCAAGCTGGGCTGTGTGCACGAACCCCCCG
TTCAGCCCGACCGCTGCGCCTTATCCGGTAACTATCGTCTTGAGTCCAACCCGGTAAGACACGACTTATC
GCCACTGGCAGCAGCCACTGGTAACAGGATTAGCAGAGCGAGGTATGTAGGCGGTGCTACAGAGTTCTTG
AAGTGGTGGCCTAACTACGGCTACACTAGAAGGACAGTATTTGGTATCTGCGCTCTGCTGAAGCCAGTTA
CCTTCGGAAAAAGAGTTGGTAGCTCTTGATCCGGCAAACAAACCACCGCTGGTAGCGGTGGTTTTTTTGT
TTGCAAGCAGCAGATTACGCGCAGAAAAAAAGGATTTCAAGAAGATCCTTTGATCTTTTCTACGGGGTCT
GACGCTCAGTGGAACGAAAACTCACGTTAAGGGATTTTGGTCATGAGATTATCAAAAAGGATCTTCACCT
AGATCCTTTTATAGTCCGGAAATACAGGAACGCACGCTGGATGGCCCTTCGCTGGGATGGTGAAACCATG
AAAAATGGCAGCTTCAGTGGATTAAGTGGGGGTAATGTGGCCTGTACCCTCTGGTTGCATAGGTATTCAT
ACGGTTAAAATTTATCAGGCGCGATTGCGGCAGTTTTTCGGGTGGTTTGTTGCCATTTTTACCTGTCTGC
TGCCGTGATCGCGCTGAACGCGTTTTAGCGGTGCGTACAATTAAGGGATTATGGTAAATCCACTTACTGT
CTGCCCTCGTAGCCATCGAGATAAACCGCAGTACTCCGGCCACGATGCGTCCGGCGTAGA
